Addgene plasmid #77713: IRAK3 gRNA (BRDN0001146064)
Purpose: 3rd generation lentiviral gRNA plasmid targeting human IRAK3
Depositing lab: John Doench & David Root. Depositing organization: Broad Institute. Publication: Optimized sgRNA design to maximize activity and minimize off-target effects of CRISPR-Cas9. Doench JG, Fusi N, Sullender M, Hegde M, Vaimberg EW, Donovan KF, Smith I, Tothova Z, Wilen C, Orchard R, Virgin HW, Listgarten J, Root DE. Nat Biotechnol. 2016 Jan 18. doi: 10.1038/nbt.3437. PubMed 26780180.
Backbone
  Vector backbone: lentiGuide-Puro
  Backbone manufacturer: Zhang Lab (Addgene plasmid # 52963)
  Vector type: Mammalian Expression, Lentiviral, CRISPR
  Selectable markers: Puromycin
Growth in bacteria
  Bacterial resistance: Ampicillin, 100 μg/mL
  Growth temperature: 37°C
  Growth strain: DH5alpha
  Copy number: High Copy
Gene/Insert
  Gene/Insert name: IRAK3 (alt names: IRAK3; NM_007199.2)
  gRNA/shRNA sequence: ATTGAAAAGTATGTAGACCA
  Species: H. sapiens (human)
  Entrez Gene: IRAK3 (a.k.a. ASRT5, IRAKM)
  Promoter: hU6
  Cloning method: Unknown
  Sequencing primers: 5′ U6-F; 3′ pS2-R
Terms and licenses: Academic/Nonprofit Terms; Industry Terms: Not Available to Industry
Depositor comments: The gRNA was designed to target the following Genbank reference sequence(s): NM_007199.2. Note that this plasmid does NOT contain Cas9. It should be used in conjunction with lentiCas9-Blast (Addgene #52962) or otherwise with cell lines already expressing Cas9. Browse the full kinome gRNA library at http://www.addgene.org/pooled-library/broadgpp-human-kinome/ or visit http://www.broadinstitute.org/rnai/public/ for detailed protocols and information.
How to cite: IRAK3 gRNA (BRDN0001146064) was a gift from John Doench & David Root (Addgene plasmid # 77713 ; http://n2t.net/addgene:77713 ; RRID:Addgene_77713)
