[The description below was written by a language model from this plasmid's Addgene catalogue record and pLannotate feature annotations shown in this document.]
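Description:
IRAK3 gRNA (BRDN0001146064) is a third-generation lentiviral CRISPR guide plasmid built on the lentiGuide-Puro backbone. It expresses a single guide RNA against human IRAK3 (also known as IRAKM), designed against the NM_007199.2 reference transcript. In bacteria it is maintained as a high-copy plasmid through a ColE1/pUC-type origin with ampicillin selection (AmpR). The backbone also carries an f1 origin, an SV40 origin and poly(A) signal, and remnants of a lac/lacZα cloning region flanked by T3 and T7 promoters.

The transfer cassette begins with an RSV promoter fused to a truncated HIV-1 5' LTR, an arrangement that makes genomic RNA production Tat-independent. This is followed by the Ψ packaging signal with a partial gag sequence and the Rev response element for Rev-dependent nuclear export. The human U6 RNA polymerase III promoter then drives the IRAK3-specific spacer fused to the Streptococcus pyogenes gRNA scaffold. A cPPT/CTS element downstream of the scaffold aids nuclear import of the viral genome. Next, an EF-1α core promoter with its intron A drives puromycin N-acetyltransferase, allowing selection of transduced mammalian cells. WPRE enhances transcript expression, and the cassette ends in a self-inactivating ΔU3 3' LTR.

The plasmid does not encode Cas9, so it must be used with a separate Cas9 vector or in cells that already express Cas9. It belongs to a human kinome guide collection made with optimised sgRNA design rules, and it is suited to knockout of IRAK3 in human cells after lentiviral transduction and puromycin selection.
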