Features (pLannotate 1.2.2; 29 found; start..end, strand, type, name):
     14..80      +  CDS            small t antigen (fragment): SV40 (simian virus 40) small t antigen
    106..317     +  promoter       EF-1α core promoter: core promoter for human elongation factor EF-1α
    318..1256    +  intron         EF-1α intron A: intron upstream of the start codon of human EF-1α
   1278..1877    +  CDS            PuroR (fragment): puromycin N-acetyltransferase; pac from Streptomyces; confers resistance to puromycin
   1893..2481    +  misc_feature   WPRE: woodchuck hepatitis virus posttranscriptional regulatory element
   2532..2551    +  misc_feature   cPPT/CTS (fragment): central polypurine tract and central termination sequence of HIV-1
   2553..2786    +  LTR            3' LTR (ΔU3): self-inactivating 3' long terminal repeat (LTR) from HIV-1
   2864..2985    +  polyA_signal   SV40 poly(A) signal: SV40 polyadenylation signal
   3025..3160    +  rep_origin     SV40 ori: SV40 origin of replication
   3181..3199    -  promoter       T7 promoter: promoter for bacteriophage T7 RNA polymerase
   3207..3362    +  CDS            lacZα (fragment): LacZα fragment of β-galactosidase; lacZ fragment
   3367..3795    +  rep_origin     f1 ori (sequence partly withheld): f1 bacteriophage origin of replication; arrow indicates direction of (+) strand synthesis
   3848..3952    +  promoter       AmpR promoter: bla
   3953..4813    +  CDS            AmpR: β-lactamase; bla; confers resistance to ampicillin, carbenicillin, and related antibiotics
   4984..5572    +  rep_origin     ori: high-copy-number ColE1/pMB1/pBR322/pUC origin of replication
   5755..5847    +  CDS            lacI (fragment): lac repressor; lacI; The lac repressor binds to the lac operator to inhibit transcription in E. coli. This inhibition can be relieved by adding lactose or isopropyl-β-D-thiogalactopyranoside (IPTG).
   5860..5881    +  protein_bind   CAP binding site: CAP binding activates transcription in the presence of cAMP. E. coli catabolite activator protein
   5896..5926    +  promoter       lac promoter: promoter for the E. coli lac operon
   5934..5950    +  protein_bind   lac operator: The lac repressor binds to the lac operator to inhibit transcription in E. coli. This inhibition can be relieved by adding lactose or isopropyl-β-D-thiogalactopyranoside (IPTG). lac repressor encoded by lacI
   5995..6013    +  promoter       T3 promoter: promoter for bacteriophage T3 RNA polymerase
   6041..6267    +  promoter       RSV promoter: Rous sarcoma virus enhancer/promoter
   6268..6448    +  LTR            5' LTR (truncated): truncated 5' long terminal repeat (LTR) from HIV-1
   6495..6620    +  misc_feature   HIV-1 Ψ: packaging signal of human immunodeficiency virus type 1
   6604..6967    +  CDS            HIV-1 gag (fragment): gag protein from human immunodeficiency virus 1; gag
   7113..7346    +  misc_feature   RRE: The Rev response element (RRE) of HIV-1 allows for Rev-dependent mRNA export from the nucleus to the cytoplasm.
   7723..7749    +  CDS            Rev (fragment): human immunodeficiency virus 1 (HIV-1) Rev protein; rev; enhances nuclear export of unspliced and incompletely spliced viral mRNAs
   7753..7993    +  promoter       U6 promoter: RNA polymerase III promoter for human U6 snRNA
   8023..8098    +  misc_RNA       gRNA scaffold: guide RNA scaffold for the Streptococcus pyogenes CRISPR/Cas9 system
   8154..8271    +  misc_feature   cPPT/CTS: central polypurine tract and central termination sequence of HIV-1
>Addgene plasmid #77713 | IRAK3 gRNA (BRDN0001146064) | addgene full sequence | sequence record 188286 | Addgene Assembled Sequence
CCCGGGTGCAAAGATGGATAAAGTTTTAAACAGAGAGGAATCTTTGCAGCTAATGGACCTTCTAGGTCTT
GAAAGGAGTGGGAATTGGCTCCGGTGCCCGTCAGTGGGCAGAGCGCACATCGCCCACAGTCCCCGAGAAG
TTGGGGGGAGGGGTCGGCAATTGATCCGGTGCCTAGAGAAGGTGGCGCGGGGTAAACTGGGAAAGTGATG
TCGTGTACTGGCTCCGCCTTTTTCCCGAGGGTGGGGGAGAACCGTATATAAGTGCAGTAGTCGCCGTGAA
CGTTCTTTTTCGCAACGGGTTTGCCGCCAGAACACAGGTAAGTGCCGTGTGTGGTTCCCGCGGGCCTGGC
CTCTTTACGGGTTATGGCCCTTGCGTGCCTTGAATTACTTCCACCTGGCTGCAGTACGTGATTCTTGATC
CCGAGCTTCGGGTTGGAAGTGGGTGGGAGAGTTCGAGGCCTTGCGCTTAAGGAGCCCCTTCGCCTCGTGC
TTGAGTTGAGGCCTGGCCTGGGCGCTGGGGCCGCCGCGTGCGAATCTGGTGGCACCTTCGCGCCTGTCTC
GCTGCTTTCGATAAGTCTCTAGCCATTTAAAATTTTTGATGACCTGCTGCGACGCTTTTTTTCTGGCAAG
ATAGTCTTGTAAATGCGGGCCAAGATCTGCACACTGGTATTTCGGTTTTTGGGGCCGCGGGCGGCGACGG
GGCCCGTGCGTCCCAGCGCACATGTTCGGCGAGGCGGGGCCTGCGAGCGCGGCCACCGAGAATCGGACGG
GGGTAGTCTCAAGCTGGCCGGCCTGCTCTGGTGCCTGGCCTCGCGCCGCCGTGTATCGCCCCGCCCTGGG
CGGCAAGGCTGGCCCGGTCGGCACCAGTTGCGTGAGCGGAAAGATGGCCGCTTCCCGGCCCTGCTGCAGG
GAGCTCAAAATGGAGGACGCGGCGCTCGGGAGAGCGGGCGGGTGAGTCACCCACACAAAGGAAAAGGGCC
TTTCCGTCCTCAGCCGTCGCTTCATGTGACTCCACGGAGTACCGGGCGCCGTCCAGGCACCTCGATTAGT
TCTCGAGCTTTTGGAGTACGTCGTCTTTAGGTTGGGGGGAGGGGTTTTATGCGATGGAGTTTCCCCACAC
TGAGTGGGTGGAGACTGAAGTTAGGCCAGCTTGGCACTTGATGTAATTCTCCTTGGAATTTGCCCTTTTT
GAGTTTGGATCTTGGTTCATTCTCAAGCCTCAGACAGTGGTTCAAAGTTTTTTTCTTCCATTTCAGGTGT
CGTGACGTACGGCCACCATGACCGAGTACAAGCCCACGGTGCGCCTCGCCACCCGCGACGACGTCCCCAG
GGCCGTACGCACCCTCGCCGCCGCGTTCGCCGACTACCCCGCCACGCGCCACACCGTCGATCCGGACCGC
CACATCGAGCGGGTCACCGAGCTGCAAGAACTCTTCCTCACGCGCGTCGGGCTCGACATCGGCAAGGTGT
GGGTCGCGGACGACGGCGCCGCCGTGGCGGTCTGGACCACGCCGGAGAGCGTCGAAGCGGGGGCGGTGTT
CGCCGAGATCGGCCCGCGCATGGCCGAGTTGAGCGGTTCCCGGCTGGCCGCGCAGCAACAGATGGAAGGC
CTCCTGGCGCCGCACCGGCCCAAGGAGCCCGCGTGGTTCCTGGCCACCGTCGGAGTCTCGCCCGACCACC
AGGGCAAGGGTCTGGGCAGCGCCGTCGTGCTCCCCGGAGTGGAGGCGGCCGAGCGCGCCGGGGTGCCCGC
CTTCCTGGAGACCTCCGCGCCCCGCAACCTCCCCTTCTACGAGCGGCTCGGCTTCACCGTCACCGCCGAC
GTCGAGGTGCCCGAAGGACCGCGCACCTGGTGCATGACCCGCAAGCCCGGTGCCTGAACGCGTTAAGTCG
ACAATCAACCTCTGGATTACAAAATTTGTGAAAGATTGACTGGTATTCTTAACTATGTTGCTCCTTTTAC
GCTATGTGGATACGCTGCTTTAATGCCTTTGTATCATGCTATTGCTTCCCGTATGGCTTTCATTTTCTCC
TCCTTGTATAAATCCTGGTTGCTGTCTCTTTATGAGGAGTTGTGGCCCGTTGTCAGGCAACGTGGCGTGG
TGTGCACTGTGTTTGCTGACGCAACCCCCACTGGTTGGGGCATTGCCACCACCTGTCAGCTCCTTTCCGG
GACTTTCGCTTTCCCCCTCCCTATTGCCACGGCGGAACTCATCGCCGCCTGCCTTGCCCGCTGCTGGACA
GGGGCTCGGCTGTTGGGCACTGACAATTCCGTGGTGTTGTCGGGGAAATCATCGTCCTTTCCTTGGCTGC
TCGCCTGTGTTGCCACCTGGATTCTGCGCGGGACGTCCTTCTGCTACGTCCCTTCGGCCCTCAATCCAGC
GGACCTTCCTTCCCGCGGCCTGCTGCCGGCTCTGCGGCCTCTTCCGCGTCTTCGCCTTCGCCCTCAGACG
AGTCGGATCTCCCTTTGGGCCGCCTCCCCGCGTCGACTTTAAGACCAATGACTTACAAGGCAGCTGTAGA
TCTTAGCCACTTTTTAAAAGAAAAGGGGGGACTGGAAGGGCTAATTCACTCCCAACGAAGACAAGATCTG
CTTTTTGCTTGTACTGGGTCTCTCTGGTTAGACCAGATCTGAGCCTGGGAGCTCTCTGGCTAACTAGGGA
ACCCACTGCTTAAGCCTCAATAAAGCTTGCCTTGAGTGCTTCAAGTAGTGTGTGCCCGTCTGTTGTGTGA
CTCTGGTAACTAGAGATCCCTCAGACCCTTTTAGTCAGTGTGGAAAATCTCTAGCAGTACGTATAGTAGT
TCATGTCATCTTATTATTCAGTATTTATAACTTGCAAAGAAATGAATATCAGAGAGTGAGAGGAACTTGT
TTATTGCAGCTTATAATGGTTACAAATAAAGCAATAGCATCACAAATTTCACAAATAAAGCATTTTTTTC
ACTGCATTCTAGTTGTGGTTTGTCCAAACTCATCAATGTATCTTATCATGTCTGGCTCTAGCTATCCCGC
CCCTAACTCCGCCCATCCCGCCCCTAACTCCGCCCAGTTCCGCCCATTCTCCGCCCCATGGCTGACTAAT
TTTTTTTATTTATGCAGAGGCCGAGGCCGCCTCGGCCTCTGAGCTATTCCAGAAGTAGTGAGGAGGCTTT
TTTGGAGGCCTAGGGACGTACCCAATTCGCCCTATAGTGAGTCGTATTACGCGCGCTCACTGGCCGTCGT
TTTACAACGTCGTGACTGGGAAAACCCTGGCGTTACCCAACTTAATCGCCTTGCAGCACATCCCCCTTTC
GCCAGCTGGCGTAATAGCGAAGAGGCCCGCACCGATCGCCCTTCCCAACAGTTGCGCAGCCTGAATGGCG
AATGGG
[124 nt withheld, positions 3367-3490]
C
[91 nt withheld, positions 3492-3582]
A
[49 nt withheld, positions 3584-3632]
CCTTTGACGTTGGAGTCCACGTTCTTT
[37 nt withheld, positions 3660-3696]
ACCCTATCTCGGTCTATTCTTTTGATTTATAAGGGATTTTGCCGATTTCGGCCTATTGGTTAAAAAATGA
GCTGATTTAACAAAAATTTAACGCGAATTTTAACAAAATATTAACGCTTACAATTTAGGTGGCACTTTTC
GGGGAAATGTGCGCGGAACCCCTATTTGTTTATTTTTCTAAATACATTCAAATATGTATCCGCTCATGAG
ACAATAACCCTGATAAATGCTTCAATAATATTGAAAAAGGAAGAGTATGAGTATTCAACATTTCCGTGTC
GCCCTTATTCCCTTTTTTGCGGCATTTTGCCTTCCTGTTTTTGCTCACCCAGAAACGCTGGTGAAAGTAA
AAGATGCTGAAGATCAGTTGGGTGCACGAGTGGGTTACATCGAACTGGATCTCAACAGCGGTAAGATCCT
TGAGAGTTTTCGCCCCGAAGAACGTTTTCCAATGATGAGCACTTTTAAAGTTCTGCTATGTGGCGCGGTA
TTATCCCGTATTGACGCCGGGCAAGAGCAACTCGGTCGCCGCATACACTATTCTCAGAATGACTTGGTTG
AGTACTCACCAGTCACAGAAAAGCATCTTACGGATGGCATGACAGTAAGAGAATTATGCAGTGCTGCCAT
AACCATGAGTGATAACACTGCGGCCAACTTACTTCTGACAACGATCGGAGGACCGAAGGAGCTAACCGCT
TTTTTGCACAACATGGGGGATCATGTAACTCGCCTTGATCGTTGGGAACCGGAGCTGAATGAAGCCATAC
CAAACGACGAGCGTGACACCACGATGCCTGTAGCAATGGCAACAACGTTGCGCAAACTATTAACTGGCGA
ACTACTTACTCTAGCTTCCCGGCAACAATTAATAGACTGGATGGAGGCGGATAAAGTTGCAGGACCACTT
CTGCGCTCGGCCCTTCCGGCTGGCTGGTTTATTGCTGATAAATCTGGAGCCGGTGAGCGTGGGTCTCGCG
GTATCATTGCAGCACTGGGGCCAGATGGTAAGCCCTCCCGTATCGTAGTTATCTACACGACGGGGAGTCA
GGCAACTATGGATGAACGAAATAGACAGATCGCTGAGATAGGTGCCTCACTGATTAAGCATTGGTAACTG
TCAGACCAAGTTTACTCATATATACTTTAGATTGATTTAAAACTTCATTTTTAATTTAAAAGGATCTAGG
TGAAGATCCTTTTTGATAATCTCATGACCAAAATCCCTTAACGTGAGTTTTCGTTCCACTGAGCGTCAGA
CCCCGTAGAAAAGATCAAAGGATCTTCTTGAGATCCTTTTTTTCTGCGCGTAATCTGCTGCTTGCAAACA
AAAAAACCACCGCTACCAGCGGTGGTTTGTTTGCCGGATCAAGAGCTACCAACTCTTTTTCCGAAGGTAA
CTGGCTTCAGCAGAGCGCAGATACCAAATACTGTTCTTCTAGTGTAGCCGTAGTTAGGCCACCACTTCAA
GAACTCTGTAGCACCGCCTACATACCTCGCTCTGCTAATCCTGTTACCAGTGGCTGCTGCCAGTGGCGAT
AAGTCGTGTCTTACCGGGTTGGACTCAAGACGATAGTTACCGGATAAGGCGCAGCGGTCGGGCTGAACGG
GGGGTTCGTGCACACAGCCCAGCTTGGAGCGAACGACCTACACCGAACTGAGATACCTACAGCGTGAGCT
ATGAGAAAGCGCCACGCTTCCCGAAGGGAGAAAGGCGGACAGGTATCCGGTAAGCGGCAGGGTCGGAACA
GGAGAGCGCACGAGGGAGCTTCCAGGGGGAAACGCCTGGTATCTTTATAGTCCTGTCGGGTTTCGCCACC
TCTGACTTGAGCGTCGATTTTTGTGATGCTCGTCAGGGGGGCGGAGCCTATGGAAAAACGCCAGCAACGC
GGCCTTTTTACGGTTCCTGGCCTTTTGCTGGCCTTTTGCTCACATGTTCTTTCCTGCGTTATCCCCTGAT
TCTGTGGATAACCGTATTACCGCCTTTGAGTGAGCTGATACCGCTCGCCGCAGCCGAACGACCGAGCGCA
GCGAGTCAGTGAGCGAGGAAGCGGAAGAGCGCCCAATACGCAAACCGCCTCTCCCCGCGCGTTGGCCGAT
TCATTAATGCAGCTGGCACGACAGGTTTCCCGACTGGAAAGCGGGCAGTGAGCGCAACGCAATTAATGTG
AGTTAGCTCACTCATTAGGCACCCCAGGCTTTACACTTTATGCTTCCGGCTCGTATGTTGTGTGGAATTG
TGAGCGGATAACAATTTCACACAGGAAACAGCTATGACCATGATTACGCCAAGCGCGCAATTAACCCTCA
CTAAAGGGAACAAAAGCTGGAGCTGCAAGCTTAATGTAGTCTTATGCAATACTCTTGTAGTCTTGCAACA
TGGTAACGATGAGTTAGCAACATGCCTTACAAGGAGAGAAAAAGCACCGTGCATGCCGATTGGTGGAAGT
AAGGTGGTACGATCGTGCCTTATTAGGAAGGCAACAGACGGGTCTGACATGGATTGGACGAACCACTGAA
TTGCCGCATTGCAGAGATATTGTATTTAAGTGCCTAGCTCGATACATAAACGGGTCTCTCTGGTTAGACC
AGATCTGAGCCTGGGAGCTCTCTGGCTAACTAGGGAACCCACTGCTTAAGCCTCAATAAAGCTTGCCTTG
AGTGCTTCAAGTAGTGTGTGCCCGTCTGTTGTGTGACTCTGGTAACTAGAGATCCCTCAGACCCTTTTAG
TCAGTGTGGAAAATCTCTAGCAGTGGCGCCCGAACAGGGACTTGAAAGCGAAAGGGAAACCAGAGGAGCT
CTCTCGACGCAGGACTCGGCTTGCTGAAGCGCGCACGGCAAGAGGCGAGGGGCGGCGACTGGTGAGTACG
CCAAAAATTTTGACTAGCGGAGGCTAGAAGGAGAGAGATGGGTGCGAGAGCGTCAGTATTAAGCGGGGGA
GAATTAGATCGCGATGGGAAAAAATTCGGTTAAGGCCAGGGGGAAAGAAAAAATATAAATTAAAACATAT
AGTATGGGCAAGCAGGGAGCTAGAACGATTCGCAGTTAATCCTGGCCTGTTAGAAACATCAGAAGGCTGT
AGACAAATACTGGGACAGCTACAACCATCCCTTCAGACAGGATCAGAAGAACTTAGATCATTATATAATA
CAGTAGCAACCCTCTATTGTGTGCATCAAAGGATAGAGATAAAAGACACCAAGGAAGCTTTAGACAAGAT
AGAGGAAGAGCAAAACAAAAGTAAGACCACCGCACAGCAAGCGGCCGCTGATCTTCAGACCTGGAGGAGG
AGATATGAGGGACAATTGGAGAAGTGAATTATATAAATATAAAGTAGTAAAAATTGAACCATTAGGAGTA
GCACCCACCAAGGCAAAGAGAAGAGTGGTGCAGAGAGAAAAAAGAGCAGTGGGAATAGGAGCTTTGTTCC
TTGGGTTCTTGGGAGCAGCAGGAAGCACTATGGGCGCAGCGTCAATGACGCTGACGGTACAGGCCAGACA
ATTATTGTCTGGTATAGTGCAGCAGCAGAACAATTTGCTGAGGGCTATTGAGGCGCAACAGCATCTGTTG
CAACTCACAGTCTGGGGCATCAAGCAGCTCCAGGCAAGAATCCTGGCTGTGGAAAGATACCTAAAGGATC
AACAGCTCCTGGGGATTTGGGGTTGCTCTGGAAAACTCATTTGCACCACTGCTGTGCCTTGGAATGCTAG
TTGGAGTAATAAATCTCTGGAACAGATTTGGAATCACACGACCTGGATGGAGTGGGACAGAGAAATTAAC
AATTACACAAGCTTAATACACTCCTTAATTGAAGAATCGCAAAACCAGCAAGAAAAGAATGAACAAGAAT
TATTGGAATTAGATAAATGGGCAAGTTTGTGGAATTGGTTTAACATAACAAATTGGCTGTGGTATATAAA
ATTATTCATAATGATAGTAGGAGGCTTGGTAGGTTTAAGAATAGTTTTTGCTGTACTTTCTATAGTGAAT
AGAGTTAGGCAGGGATATTCACCATTATCGTTTCAGACCCACCTCCCAACCCCGAGGGGACCCAGAGAGG
GCCTATTTCCCATGATTCCTTCATATTTGCATATACGATACAAGGCTGTTAGAGAGATAATTAGAATTAA
TTTGACTGTAAACACAAAGATATTAGTACAAAATACGTGACGTAGAAAGTAATAATTTCTTGGGTAGTTT
GCAGTTTTAAAATTATGTTTTAAAATGGACTATCATATGCTTACCGTAACTTGAAAGTATTTCGATTTCT
TGGCTTTATATATCTTGTGGAAAGGACGAAACACCGATTGAAAAGTATGTAGACCAGTTTTAGAGCTAGA
AATAGCAAGTTAAAATAAGGCTAGTCCGTTATCAACTTGAAAAAGTGGCACCGAGTCGGTGCTTTTTTAA
GCTTGGCGTAACTAGATCTTGAGACAAATGGCAGTATTCATCCACAATTTTAAAAGAAAAGGGGGGATTG
GGGGGTACAGTGCAGGGGAAAGAATAGTAGACATAATAGCAACAGACATACAAACTAAAGAATTACAAAA
ACAAATTACAAAAATTCAAAATTTTCGGGTTTATTACAGGGACAGCAGAGATCCACTTTGGCGCCGGCTC
GAGGGGG
