>Addgene plasmid #77713 | IRAK3 gRNA (BRDN0001146064) | depositor partial sequence | sequence record 145173 | Target Sequence
ATTGAAAAGTATGTAGACCA
