>Addgene plasmid #77713 | IRAK3 gRNA (BRDN0001146064) | addgene partial sequence | sequence record 188285 | hU6-F
CGGTGGACGTAGAAAGTAATAATTTCTTGGGTAGTTTGCAGTTTTAAAATTATGTTTTAAAATGGACTAT
CATATGCTTACCGTAACTTGAAAGTATTTCGATTTCTTGGCTTTATATATCTTGTGGAAAGGACGAAACA
CCGATTGAAAAGTATGTAGACCAGTTTTAGAGCTAGAAATAGCAAGTTAAAATAAGGCTAGTCCGTTATC
AACTTGAAAAAGTGGCACCGAGTCGGTGCTTTTTTAAGCTTGGCGTAACTAGATCTTGAGACAAATGGCA
GTATTCATCCACAATTTTAAAAGAAAAGGGGGGATTGGGGGGTACAGTGCAGGGGAAAGAATAGTAGACA
TAATAGCAACAGACATACAAACTAAAGAATTACAAAAACAAATTACAAAAATTCAAAATTTTCGGGTTTA
TTACAGGGACAGCAGAGATCCACTTTGGCGCCGGCTCGAGGGGGCCCGGGTGCAAAGATGGATAAAGTTT
TAAACAGAGAGGAATCTTTGCAGCTAATGGACCTTCTAGGTCTTGAAAGGAGTGGGAATTGGCTCCGGTG
CCCGTCAGTG
